Addgene plasmid #87374: pCG-B-mSpyCatcher-C
Purpose: An ORF part-containing vector harbouring the minimal SpyCatcher (ΔN1ΔC22) sequence with 4 bp overhangs specific for the ‘upstream SpyPart’ position within an ORF assembly
Depositing lab: Tom Ellis. Depositing organization: Imperial College London. Publication: Extracellular Self-Assembly of Functional and Tunable Protein Conjugates from Bacillus subtilis. Gilbert C, Howarth M, Harwood CR, Ellis T. ACS Synth Biol. 2017 Mar 7. doi: 10.1021/acssynbio.6b00292. PubMed 28230977.
Backbone
  Vector backbone: pYTK001
  Backbone size w/o insert (bp): 2676
  Vector type: Synthetic Biology
Growth in bacteria
  Bacterial resistance: Chloramphenicol, 25 μg/mL
  Growth temperature: 37°C
  Growth strain: DH5alpha
  Copy number: High Copy
Gene/Insert
  Gene/Insert name: mSpyCatcher (alt name: SpyCatcher deltaN1 deltaC2)
Resource information
  A portion of this plasmid was derived from a plasmid made by: The DNA sequence encoding the SpyCatcher domain was obtained from Oxford University, which required an MTA.
Terms and licenses: Academic/Nonprofit Terms; Industry Terms: Not Available to Industry
How to cite: pCG-B-mSpyCatcher-C was a gift from Tom Ellis (Addgene plasmid # 87374 ; http://n2t.net/addgene:87374 ; RRID:Addgene_87374)
