[The description below was written by a language model from this plasmid's Addgene catalogue record and pLannotate feature annotations shown in this document.]
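Description:
pCG-B-mSpyCatcher-C is a synthetic-biology part vector built on the pYTK001 entry backbone. It stores a single open-reading-frame module for hierarchical, overhang-directed assembly rather than driving expression itself. It is maintained in E. coli (DH5alpha) at high copy from a ColE1/pMB1/pUC-type origin. Selection is with chloramphenicol, through a cat (chloramphenicol acetyltransferase) gene driven by its native cat promoter and followed by a minimal phage lambda t0 terminator. These four backbone elements are the only features annotated in the 1,923 nt sequenced record. No promoter, ribosome binding site or terminator serving the insert is annotated, which fits its role as a promoterless part donor.

The insert is mSpyCatcher, a minimal, truncated form of SpyCatcher. The catalogue gives the truncation as ΔN1ΔC22 in the purpose field and as deltaN1 deltaC2 in the alternative name. SpyCatcher is the protein partner that spontaneously forms a covalent isopeptide bond with the short SpyTag peptide, allowing irreversible protein-to-protein conjugation. The coding sequence is flanked by 4 bp overhangs specific for the "upstream SpyPart" position, so it slots into a defined place when a multi-part ORF is assembled. The insert itself was not picked up by the automated annotation; it presumably lies in an unannotated part of the sequence, most likely between the origin and the lambda t0 terminator. The full record is also shorter than the stated 2,676 bp backbone, which probably means a placeholder in pYTK001 was replaced by the smaller part.

The associated work concerns extracellular self-assembly of functional, tunable protein conjugates secreted from Bacillus subtilis. The part is therefore intended for building SpyCatcher fusion ORFs for that kind of system.
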