Features (pLannotate 1.2.2; 4 found; start..end, strand, type, name):
     43..631     +  rep_origin     ori: high-copy-number ColE1/pMB1/pBR322/pUC origin of replication
   1020..1054    -  terminator     lambda t0 terminator: minimal transcription terminator from phage lambda (Scholtissek and Grosse, 1987)
   1128..1784    -  CDS            cat: CAT_ECOLX - Experimental evidence at protein level: Swiss-Prot protein existence level 1. This enzyme is an effector of chloramphenicol resistance in bacteria. From Escherichia coli. This protein is used as a marker in many commonly used cloning vectors, such as pACYC184.
   1785..1882    -  promoter       cat promoter: promoter of the E. coli cat gene encoding chloramphenicol acetyltransferase
>Addgene plasmid #87374 | pCG-B-mSpyCatcher-C | addgene full sequence | sequence record 183402 | Addgene NGS Result
CCACTGAGCGTCAGACCCCGTAGAAAAGATCAAAGGATCTTCTTGAGATCCTTTTTTTCTGCGCGTAATC
TGCTGCTTGCAAACAAAAAAACCACCGCTACCAGCGGTGGTTTGTTTGCCGGATCAAGAGCTACCAACTC
TTTTTCCGAAGGTAACTGGCTTCAGCAGAGCGCAGATACCAAATACTGTTCTTCTAGTGTAGCCGTAGTT
AGGCCACCACTTCAAGAACTCTGTAGCACCGCCTACATACCTCGCTCTGCTAATCCTGTTACCAGTGGCT
GCTGCCAGTGGCGATAAGTCGTGTCTTACCGGGTTGGACTCAAGACGATAGTTACCGGATAAGGCGCAGC
GGTCGGGCTGAACGGGGGGTTCGTGCACACAGCCCAGCTTGGAGCGAACGACCTACACCGAACTGAGATA
CCTACAGCGTGAGCTATGAGAAAGCGCCACGCTTCCCGAAGGGAGAAAGGCGGACAGGTATCCGGTAAGC
GGCAGGGTCGGAACAGGAGAGCGCACGAGGGAGCTTCCAGGGGGAAACGCCTGGTATCTTTATAGTCCTG
TCGGGTTTCGCCACCTCTGACTTGAGCGTCGATTTTTGTGATGCTCGTCAGGGGGGCGGAGCCTATGGAA
AAACGCCAGCAACGCGGCCTTTTTACGGTTCCTGGCCTTTTGCTGGCCTTTTGCTCACATGTTCTTTCCT
GCGTTATCCCCTGATTCTGTGGATAACCGTAGTCGGGGTCTCAAAGCGATTCAGCTACGCATATAAAATT
TTCTAAACGGGACGAAGACGGCAAGGAACTGGCGGGTGCTACTATGGAACTCCGGGACTCATCGGGAAAA
ACTATAAGCACGTGGATCAGCGATGGACAAGTCAAGGACTTTTACCTTTACCCTGGCAAGTACACATTCG
TCGAAACGGCTGCTCCGGATGGATATGAAGTGGCAACAGCTATTACATTCACGGTTAACGAACAGGGGCA
GGTCACCGTGAACGGGGGCTCATGAGACCGACCAGACCAATAAAAAACGCCCGGCGGCAACCGAGCGTTC
TGAACAAATCCAGATGGAGTTCTGAGGTCATTACTGGATCTATCAACAGGAGTCCAAGCGAGCTCGATAT
CAAATTACGCCCCGCCCTGCCACTCATCGCAGTACTGTTGTAATTCATTAAGCATTCTGCCGACATGGAA
GCCATCACAAACGGCATGATGAACCTGAATCGCCAGCGGCATCAGCACCTTGTCGCCTTGCGTATAATAT
TTGCCCATGGTGAAAACGGGGGCGAAGAAGTTGTCCATATTGGCCACGTTTAAATCAAAACTGGTGAAAC
TCACCCAGGGATTGGCTGAAACGAAAAACATATTCTCAATAAACCCTTTAGGGAAATAGGCCAGGTTTTC
ACCGTAACACGCCACATCTTGCGAATATATGTGTAGAAACTGCCGGAAATCGTCGTGGTATTCACTCCAG
AGCGATGAAAACGTTTCAGTTTGCTCATGGAAAACGGTGTAACAAGGGTGAACACTATCCCATATCACCA
GCTCACCGTCTTTCATTGCCATACGAAATTCCGGATGAGCATTCATCAGGCGGGCAAGAATGTGAATAAA
GGCCGGATAAAACTTGTGCTTATTTTTCTTTACGGTCTTTAAAAAGGCCGTAATATCCAGCTGAACGGTC
TGGTTATAGGTACATTGAGCAACTGACTGAAATGCCTCAAAATGTTCTTTACGATGCCATTGGGATATAT
CAACGGTGGTATATCCAGTGATTTTTTTCTCCATTTTAGCTTCCTTAGCTCCTGAAAATCTCGATAACTC
AAAAAATACGCCCGGTAGTGATCTTATTTCATTATGGTGAAAGTTGGAACCTCTTACGTGCCCGATCAAT
CATGACCAAAATCCCTTAACGTGAGTTTTCGTT
